Addgene plasmid #116543: pHAGE-PIK3CA-T1025A
Purpose: Lentiviral expression of PIK3CA T1025A
Depositing lab: Gordon Mills & Kenneth Scott. Depositing organization: Baylor College of Medicine. Publication: Systematic Functional Annotation of Somatic Mutations in Cancer. Ng PK, Li J, Jeong KJ, Shao S, Chen H, Tsang YH, Sengupta S, Wang Z, Bhavana VH, Tran R, Soewito S, Minussi DC, Moreno D, Kong K, Dogruluk T, Lu H, Gao J, Tokheim C, Zhou DC, Johnson AM, Zeng J, Ip CKM, Ju Z, Wester M, Yu S, Li Y, Vellano CP, Schultz N, Karchin R, Ding L, Lu Y, Cheung LWT, Chen K, Shaw KR, Meric-Bernstam F, Scott KL, Yi S, Sahni N, Liang H, Mills GB. Cancer Cell. 2018 Mar 12;33(3):450-462.e10. doi: 10.1016/j.ccell.2018.01.021. PubMed 29533785.
Backbone
  Vector backbone: pHAGE
  Vector type: Lentiviral
Growth in bacteria
  Bacterial resistance: Ampicillin, 100 μg/mL
  Growth temperature: 37°C
  Growth strain: Stbl3
  Copy number: High Copy
Gene/Insert
  Gene/Insert name: PIK3CA
  Species: H. sapiens (human)
  Mutation: T1025A
  Entrez Gene: PIK3CA (a.k.a. CCM4, CLAPO, CLOVE, CWS5, HMH, MCAP, MCM, MCMTC, PI3K, PI3K-alpha, p110-alpha)
  Cloning method: Gateway Cloning
Terms and licenses: Academic/Nonprofit Terms; Industry Terms: Not Available to Industry
How to cite: pHAGE-PIK3CA-T1025A was a gift from Gordon Mills & Kenneth Scott (Addgene plasmid # 116543 ; http://n2t.net/addgene:116543 ; RRID:Addgene_116543)
