[The description below was written by a language model from this plasmid's Addgene catalogue record and the feature table of its GenBank file.]
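Description:
pHAGE-PIK3CA-T1025A is an 11.7 kb HIV-1-based lentiviral expression plasmid built on the pHAGE backbone, carrying human PIK3CA (the p110-alpha catalytic subunit of PI3K) with the T1025A substitution. In bacteria it is maintained through a high-copy ColE1/pUC-type origin and selected with ampicillin via the bla gene. The viral portion begins with a full-length HIV-1 LTR at the 5' end (labelled "3' LTR" by the automated annotation). This is followed by the Psi packaging signal, the Rev response element for Rev-dependent nuclear export of the genomic RNA, and the cPPT/CTS. It ends with a U3-deleted, self-inactivating 3' LTR. The plasmid therefore acts as a transfer vector and needs packaging and envelope functions supplied in trans.

The payload is driven by the human EF-1-alpha promoter, including its first intron, for strong constitutive expression in mammalian cells. The PIK3CA open reading frame was introduced by Gateway recombination. It is not annotated as a feature, but it occupies the roughly 3.2 kb interval between the attB1 and attB2 sites. Downstream lie short T3 and T7 promoter sequences, an attB4 remnant and a V5 epitope coding segment. The record does not say whether the V5 tag is fused in frame to the insert. An EMCV IRES then links the same transcript to puromycin N-acetyltransferase, so transduced cells can be selected with puromycin. A WPRE enhances transcript stability and expression. The construct comes from a study that systematically tested the functional effects of somatic cancer mutations, and it serves for stable lentiviral expression of this PIK3CA variant in such assays.
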