LOCUS       Exported 11696 bp ds-DNA circular SYN 13-MAY-2021
DEFINITION  Lentiviral expression of PIK3CA T1025A.
ACCESSION   .
VERSION     .
KEYWORDS    pHAGE-PIK3CA-T1025A
SOURCE      synthetic DNA construct
  ORGANISM  synthetic DNA construct
REFERENCE   1 (bases 1 to 11696)
  AUTHORS   Ng PK, Li J, Jeong KJ, Shao S, Chen H, Tsang YH, Sengupta S, Wang Z,
            Bhavana VH, Tran R, Soewito S, Minussi DC, Moreno D, Kong K,
            Dogruluk T, Lu H, Gao J, Tokheim C, Zhou DC, Johnson AM, Zeng J, Ip
            CKM, Ju Z, Wester M, Yu S, Li Y, Vellano CP, Schultz N, Karchin R,
            Ding L, Lu Y, Cheung LWT, Chen K, Shaw KR, Meric-Bernstam F, Scott
            KL, Yi S, Sahni N, Liang H, Mills GB
  TITLE     Systematic Functional Annotation of Somatic Mutations in Cancer.
  JOURNAL   Cancer Cell. 2018 Mar 12;33(3):450-462.e10. doi:
            10.1016/j.ccell.2018.01.021.
  PUBMED    29533785
REFERENCE   2 (bases 1 to 11696)
  AUTHORS   .
  TITLE     Direct Submission
  JOURNAL   Exported May 13, 2021 from SnapGene Server 1.1.58
            http://www.snapgene.com
FEATURES             Location/Qualifiers
     source          1..11696
                     /organism="synthetic DNA construct"
                     /mol_type="other DNA"
     LTR             1..634
                     /label=3' LTR
                     /note="3' long terminal repeat (LTR) from HIV-1"
     misc_feature    681..806
                     /label=HIV-1 Psi
                     /note="packaging signal of human immunodeficiency virus
                     type 1"
     misc_feature    1303..1536
                     /label=RRE
                     /note="The Rev response element (RRE) of HIV-1 allows for
                     Rev-dependent mRNA export from the nucleus to the
                     cytoplasm."
     CDS             1721..1765
                     /codon_start=1
                     /product="antigenic peptide corresponding to amino acids
                     655 to 669 of the HIV envelope protein gp41 (Lutje Hulsik
                     et al., 2013)"
                     /label=gp41 peptide
                     /note="recognized by the 2H10 single-chain llama nanobody"
                     /translation="KNEQELLELDKWASL"
     misc_feature    2058..2175
                     /label=cPPT/CTS
                     /note="central polypurine tract and central termination
                     sequence of HIV-1"
     promoter        2223..3401
                     /label=EF-1-alpha promoter
                     /note="strong constitutive promoter for human elongation
                     factor EF-1-alpha"
     intron          2454..3392
                     /label=EF-1-alpha intron A
                     /note="intron upstream of the start codon of human
                     EF-1-alpha"
     primer_bind     3349..3369
                     /label=EF1a-F
                     /note="Human elongation factor-1a promoter, forward primer"
     protein_bind    3421..3445
                     /gene="mutant version of attB"
                     /label=attB1
                     /bound_moiety="BP Clonase(TM)"
                     /note="recombination site for the Gateway(R) BP reaction"
     protein_bind    complement(6656..6680)
                     /gene="mutant version of attB"
                     /label=attB2
                     /bound_moiety="BP Clonase(TM)"
                     /note="recombination site for the Gateway(R) BP reaction"
     promoter        6688..6706
                     /label=T3 promoter
                     /note="promoter for bacteriophage T3 RNA polymerase"
     primer_bind     complement(6731..6750)
                     /label=T7
                     /note="T7 promoter, forward primer"
     promoter        complement(6732..6750)
                     /label=T7 promoter
                     /note="promoter for bacteriophage T7 RNA polymerase"
     protein_bind    complement(6756..6776)
                     /gene="mutant version of attB"
                     /label=attB4
                     /bound_moiety="BP Clonase(TM)"
                     /note="core recombination site for the Gateway(R) BP
                     reaction"
     CDS             6830..6871
                     /codon_start=1
                     /product="epitope tag from simian virus 5"
                     /label=V5 tag
                     /translation="GKPIPNPLLGLDST"
     misc_feature    6892..7459
                     /label=IRES
                     /note="internal ribosome entry site (IRES) of the
                     encephalomyocarditis virus (EMCV)"
     misc_feature    6909..7461
                     /label=IRES
                     /note="internal ribosome entry site (IRES) of the
                     encephalomyocarditis virus (EMCV)"
     primer_bind     complement(7053..7070)
                     /label=IRES reverse
                     /note="IRES internal ribosome entry site, reverse primer.
                     Also called pCDH-rev"
     primer_bind     7280..7299
                     /label=IRES-F
                     /note="IRES internal ribosome entry site, forward primer"
     CDS             7473..8072
                     /codon_start=1
                     /gene="pac from Streptomyces alboniger"
                     /product="puromycin N-acetyltransferase"
                     /label=PuroR
                     /note="confers resistance to puromycin"
                     /translation="MTEYKPTVRLATRDDVPRAVRTLAAAFADYPATRHTVDPDRHIER
                     VTELQELFLTRVGLDIGKVWVADDGAAVAVWTTPESVEAGAVFAEIGPRMAELSGSRLA
                     AQQQMEGLLAPHRPKEPAWFLATVGVSPDHQGKGLGSAVVLPGVEAAERAGVPAFLETS
                     APRNLPFYERLGFTVTADVEVPEGPRTWCMTRKPGA"
     primer_bind     complement(7473..7492)
                     /label=Puro-R
                     /note="Puromycin resistance gene, reverse primer. Also
                     called puro-variant-R"
     primer_bind     7969..7989
                     /label=Puro-F
                     /note="Puromycin resistance gene, forward primer"
     misc_feature    8086..8674
                     /label=WPRE
                     /note="woodchuck hepatitis virus posttranscriptional
                     regulatory element"
     primer_bind     complement(8139..8159)
                     /label=WPRE-R
                     /note="WPRE, reverse primer"
     CDS             complement(8557..8568)
                     /codon_start=1
                     /product="Factor Xa recognition and cleavage site"
                     /label=Factor Xa site
                     /translation="IEGR"
     LTR             8749..8982
                     /label=3' LTR (Delta-U3)
                     /note="self-inactivating 3' long terminal repeat (LTR) from
                     HIV-1"
     primer_bind     complement(9101..9119)
                     /label=pBRforEco
                     /note="pBR322 vectors, upsteam of EcoRI site, forward
                     primer"
     promoter        9187..9291
                     /gene="bla"
                     /label=AmpR promoter
     CDS             9292..10152
                     /codon_start=1
                     /gene="bla"
                     /product="beta-lactamase"
                     /label=AmpR
                     /note="confers resistance to ampicillin, carbenicillin, and
                     related antibiotics"
                     /translation="MSIQHFRVALIPFFAAFCLPVFAHPETLVKVKDAEDQLGARVGYI
                     ELDLNSGKILESFRPEERFPMMSTFKVLLCGAVLSRVDAGQEQLGRRIHYSQNDLVEYS
                     PVTEKHLTDGMTVRELCSAAITMSDNTAANLLLTTIGGPKELTAFLHNMGDHVTRLDRW
                     EPELNEAIPNDERDTTMPVAMATTLRKLLTGELLTLASRQQLIDWMEADKVAGPLLRSA
                     LPAGWFIADKSGAGERGSRGIIAALGPDGKPSRIVVIYTTGSQATMDERNRQIAEIGAS
                     LIKHW"
     primer_bind     complement(9510..9529)
                     /label=Amp-R
                     /note="Ampicillin resistance gene, reverse primer"
     rep_origin      10323..10911
                     /direction=RIGHT
                     /label=ori
                     /note="high-copy-number ColE1/pMB1/pBR322/pUC origin of
                     replication"
     primer_bind     10812..10831
                     /label=pBR322ori-F
                     /note="pBR322 origin, forward primer"
     primer_bind     11065..11082
                     /label=L4440
                     /note="L4440 vector, forward primer"
     primer_bind     11174..11193
                     /label=SV40pro-F
                     /note="SV40 promoter/origin, forward primer"
     protein_bind    11322..11343
                     /label=CAP binding site
                     /bound_moiety="E. coli catabolite activator protein"
                     /note="CAP binding activates transcription in the presence
                     of cAMP."
     promoter        11358..11388
                     /label=lac promoter
                     /note="promoter for the E. coli lac operon"
     protein_bind    11396..11412
                     /label=lac operator
                     /bound_moiety="lac repressor encoded by lacI"
                     /note="The lac repressor binds to the lac operator to
                     inhibit transcription in E. coli. This inhibition can be
                     relieved by adding lactose or
                     isopropyl-beta-D-thiogalactopyranoside (IPTG)."
     primer_bind     11401..11423
                     /label=M13/pUC Reverse
                     /note="In lacZ gene"
     primer_bind     11420..11436
                     /label=M13 rev
                     /note="common sequencing primer, one of multiple similar
                     variants"
     primer_bind     11420..11436
                     /label=M13 Reverse
                     /note="In lacZ gene. Also called M13-rev"
     primer_bind     11486..11505
                     /label=EBV-rev
                     /note="SV40 polyA terminator, reverse primer"
ORIGIN
        1 tggaagggct aattcactcc caaagaagac aagatatcct tgatctgtgg atctaccaca
       61 cacaaggcta cttccctgat tagcagaact acacaccagg gccaggggtc agatatccac
      121 tgacctttgg atggtgctac aagctagtac cagttgagcc agataaggta gaagaggcca
      181 ataaaggaga gaacaccagc ttgttacacc ctgtgagcct gcatgggatg gatgacccgg
      241 agagagaagt gttagagtgg aggtttgaca gccgcctagc atttcatcac gtggcccgag
      301 agctgcatcc ggagtacttc aagaactgct gatatcgagc ttgctacaag ggactttccg
      361 ctggggactt tccagggagg cgtggcctgg gcgggactgg ggagtggcga gccctcagat
      421 cctgcatata agcagctgct ttttgcctgt actgggtctc tctggttaga ccagatctga
      481 gcctgggagc tctctggcta actagggaac ccactgctta agcctcaata aagcttgcct
      541 tgagtgcttc aagtagtgtg tgcccgtctg ttgtgtgact ctggtaacta gagatccctc
      601 agaccctttt agtcagtgtg gaaaatctct agcagtggcg cccgaacagg gacttgaaag
      661 cgaaagggaa accagaggag ctctctcgac gcaggactcg gcttgctgaa gcgcgcacgg
      721 caagaggcga ggggcggcga ctggtgagta cgccaaaaat tttgactagc ggaggctaga
      781 aggagagaga tgggtgcgag agcgtcagta ttaagcgggg gagaattaga tcgcgatggg
      841 aaaaaattcg gttaaggcca gggggaaaga aaaaatataa attaaaacat atagtatggg
      901 caagcaggga gctagaacga ttcgcagtta atcctggcct gttagaaaca tcagaaggct
      961 gtagacaaat actgggacag ctacaaccat cccttcagac aggatcagaa gaacttagat
     1021 cattatataa tacagtagca accctctatt gtgtgcatca aaggatagag ataaaagaca
     1081 ccaaggaagc tttagacaag atagaggaag agcaaaacaa aagtaagacc accgcacagc
     1141 aagcggccgg ccgctgatct tcagacctgg aggaggagat atgagggaca attggagaag
     1201 tgaattatat aaatataaag tagtaaaaat tgaaccatta ggagtagcac ccaccaaggc
     1261 aaagagaaga gtggtgcaga gagaaaaaag agcagtggga ataggagctt tgttccttgg
     1321 gttcttggga gcagcaggaa gcactatggg cgcagcgtca atgacgctga cggtacaggc
     1381 cagacaatta ttgtctggta tagtgcagca gcagaacaat ttgctgaggg ctattgaggc
     1441 gcaacagcat ctgttgcaac tcacagtctg gggcatcaag cagctccagg caagaatcct
     1501 ggctgtggaa agatacctaa aggatcaaca gctcctgggg atttggggtt gctctggaaa
     1561 actcatttgc accactgctg tgccttggaa tgctagttgg agtaataaat ctctggaaca
     1621 gatttggaat cacacgacct ggatggagtg ggacagagaa attaacaatt acacaagctt
     1681 aatacactcc ttaattgaag aatcgcaaaa ccagcaagaa aagaatgaac aagaattatt
     1741 ggaattagat aaatgggcaa gtttgtggaa ttggtttaac ataacaaatt ggctgtggta
     1801 tataaaatta ttcataatga tagtaggagg cttggtaggt ttaagaatag tttttgctgt
     1861 actttctata gtgaatagag ttaggcaggg atattcacca ttatcgtttc agacccacct
     1921 cccaaccccg aggggacccg acaggcccga aggaatagaa gaagaaggtg gagagagaga
     1981 cagagacaga tccattcgat tagtgaacgg atctcgacgg tatcgccgaa ttcacaaatg
     2041 gcagtattca tccacaattt taaaagaaaa ggggggattg gggggtacag tgcaggggaa
     2101 agaatagtag acataatagc aacagacata caaactaaag aattacaaaa acaaattaca
     2161 aaaattcaaa attttcgggt ttattacagg gacagcagag atccagtttg gactagtcgt
     2221 gaggctccgg tgcccgtcag tgggcagagc gcacatcgcc cacagtcccc gagaagttgg
     2281 ggggaggggt cggcaattga accggtgcct agagaaggtg gcgcggggta aactgggaaa
     2341 gtgatgtcgt gtactggctc cgcctttttc ccgagggtgg gggagaaccg tatataagtg
     2401 cagtagtcgc cgtgaacgtt ctttttcgca acgggtttgc cgccagaaca caggtaagtg
     2461 ccgtgtgtgg ttcccgcggg cctggcctct ttacgggtta tggcccttgc gtgccttgaa
     2521 ttacttccac ctggctgcag tacgtgattc ttgatcccga gcttcgggtt ggaagtgggt
     2581 gggagagttc gaggccttgc gcttaaggag ccccttcgcc tcgtgcttga gttgaggcct
     2641 ggcctgggcg ctggggccgc cgcgtgcgaa tctggtggca ccttcgcgcc tgtctcgctg
     2701 ctttcgataa gtctctagcc atttaaaatt tttgatgacc tgctgcgacg ctttttttct
     2761 ggcaagatag tcttgtaaat gcgggccaag atctgcacac tggtatttcg gtttttgggg
     2821 ccgcgggcgg cgacggggcc cgtgcgtccc agcgcacatg ttcggcgagg cggggcctgc
     2881 gagcgcggcc accgagaatc ggacgggggt agtctcaagc tggccggcct gctctggtgc
     2941 ctggcctcgc gccgccgtgt atcgccccgc cctgggcggc aaggctggcc cggtcggcac
     3001 cagttgcgtg agcggaaaga tggccgcttc ccggccctgc tgcagggagc tcaaaatgga
     3061 ggacgcggcg ctcgggagag cgggcgggtg agtcacccac acaaaggaaa agggcctttc
     3121 cgtcctcagc cgtcgcttca tgtgactcca cggagtaccg ggcgccgtcc aggcacctcg
     3181 attagttctc gagcttttgg agtacgtcgt ctttaggttg gggggagggg ttttatgcga
     3241 tggagtttcc ccacactgag tgggtggaga ctgaagttag gccagcttgg cacttgatgt
     3301 aattctcctt ggaatttgcc ctttttgagt ttggatcttg gttcattctc aagcctcaga
     3361 cagtggttca aagttttttt cttccatttc aggtgtcgtg aagcggccct gcagatatca
     3421 acaagtttgt acaaaaaagc aggcaccatg cctccaagac catcatcagg tgaactgtgg
     3481 ggcatccact tgatgccccc aagaatccta gtagaatgtt tactaccaaa tggaatgata
     3541 gtgactttag aatgcctccg tgaggctaca ttaataacca taaagcatga actatttaaa
     3601 gaagcaagaa aataccccct ccatcaactt cttcaagatg aatcttctta cattttcgta
     3661 agtgttactc aagaagcaga aagggaagaa ttttttgatg aaacaagacg actttgtgac
     3721 cttcggcttt ttcaaccctt tttaaaagta attgaaccag taggcaaccg tgaagaaaag
     3781 atcctcaatc gagaaattgg ttttgctatc ggcatgccag tgtgtgaatt tgatatggtt
     3841 aaagatccag aagtacagga cttccgaaga aatattctga acgtttgtaa agaagctgtg
     3901 gatcttaggg acctcaattc acctcatagt agagcaatgt atgtctatcc tccaaatgta
     3961 gaatcttcac cagaattgcc aaagcacata tataataaat tagataaagg gcaaataata
     4021 gtggtgatct gggtaatagt ttctccaaat aatgacaagc agaagtatac tctgaaaatc
     4081 aaccatgact gtgtaccaga acaagtaatt gctgaagcaa tcaggaaaaa aactcgaagt
     4141 atgttgctat cctctgaaca actaaaactc tgtgttttag aatatcaggg caagtatatt
     4201 ttaaaagtgt gtggatgtga tgaatacttc ctagaaaaat atcctctgag tcagtataag
     4261 tatataagaa gctgtataat gcttgggagg atgcccaatt tgatgttgat ggctaaagaa
     4321 agcctttatt ctcaactgcc aatggactgt tttacaatgc catcttattc cagacgcatt
     4381 tccacagcta caccatatat gaatggagaa acatctacaa aatccctttg ggttataaat
     4441 agtgcactca gaataaaaat tctttgtgca acctacgtga atgtaaatat tcgagacatt
     4501 gataagatct atgttcgaac aggtatctac catggaggag aacccttatg tgacaatgtg
     4561 aacactcaaa gagtaccttg ttccaatccc aggtggaatg aatggctgaa ttatgatata
     4621 tacattcctg atcttcctcg tgctgctcga ctttgccttt ccatttgctc tgttaaaggc
     4681 cgaaagggtg ctaaagagga acactgtcca ttggcatggg gaaatataaa cttgtttgat
     4741 tacacagaca ctctagtatc tggaaaaatg gctttgaatc tttggccagt acctcatgga
     4801 ttagaagatt tgctgaaccc tattggtgtt actggatcaa atccaaataa agaaactcca
     4861 tgcttagagt tggagtttga ctggttcagc agtgtggtaa agttcccaga tatgtcagtg
     4921 attgaagagc atgccaattg gtctgtatcc cgagaagcag gatttagcta ttcccacgca
     4981 ggactgagta acagactagc tagagacaat gaattaaggg aaaatgacaa agaacagctc
     5041 aaagcaattt ctacacgaga tcctctctct gaaatcactg agcaggagaa agattttcta
     5101 tggagtcaca gacactattg tgtaactatc cccgaaattc tacccaaatt gcttctgtct
     5161 gttaaatgga attctagaga tgaagtagcc cagatgtatt gcttggtaaa agattggcct
     5221 ccaatcaaac ctgaacaggc tatggaactt ctggactgta attacccaga tcctatggtt
     5281 cgaggttttg ctgttcggtg cttggaaaaa tatttaacag atgacaaact ttctcagtat
     5341 ttaattcagc tagtacaggt cctaaaatat gaacaatatt tggataactt gcttgtgaga
     5401 tttttactga agaaagcatt gactaatcaa aggattgggc actttttctt ttggcattta
     5461 aaatctgaga tgcacaataa aacagttagc cagaggtttg gcctgctttt ggagtcctat
     5521 tgtcgtgcat gtgggatgta tttgaagcac ctgaataggc aagtcgaggc aatggaaaag
     5581 ctcattaact taactgacat tctcaaacag gagaagaagg atgaaacaca aaaggtacag
     5641 atgaagtttt tagttgagca aatgaggcga ccagatttca tggatgctct acagggcttt
     5701 ctgtctcctc taaaccctgc tcatcaacta ggaaacctca ggcttgaaga gtgtcgaatt
     5761 atgtcctctg caaaaaggcc actgtggttg aattgggaga acccagacat catgtcagag
     5821 ttactgtttc agaacaatga gatcatcttt aaaaatgggg atgatttacg gcaagatatg
     5881 ctaacacttc aaattattcg tattatggaa aatatctggc aaaatcaagg tcttgatctt
     5941 cgaatgttac cttatggttg tctgtcaatc ggtgactgtg tgggacttat tgaggtggtg
     6001 cgaaattctc acactattat gcaaattcag tgcaaaggcg gcttgaaagg tgcactgcag
     6061 ttcaacagcc acacactaca tcagtggctc aaagacaaga acaaaggaga aatatatgat
     6121 gcagccattg acctgtttac acgttcatgt gctggatact gtgtagctac cttcattttg
     6181 ggaattggag atcgtcacaa tagtaacatc atggtgaaag acgatggaca actgtttcat
     6241 atagattttg gacacttttt ggatcacaag aagaaaaaat ttggttataa acgagaacgt
     6301 gtgccatttg ttttgacaca ggatttctta atagtgatta gtaaaggagc ccaagaatgc
     6361 acaaagacaa gagaatttga gaggtttcag gagatgtgtt acaaggctta tctagctatt
     6421 cgacagcatg ccaatctctt cataaatctt ttctcaatga tgcttggctc tggaatgcca
     6481 gaactacaat cttttgatga cattgcatac attcgaaagg ccctagcctt agataaaact
     6541 gagcaagagg ctttggagta tttcatgaaa caaatgaatg atgcacatca tggtggctgg
     6601 acaacaaaaa tggattggat cttccacaca attaaacagc atgcattgaa ctagaaccca
     6661 gctttcttgt acaaagtggt gatatccaat taaccctcac taaaggatga aagatttagt
     6721 tgtgagatat ccctatagtg agtcgtatta ccacccaact tttctataca aagtggttga
     6781 tatccagcac agtggcggcc gctcgagtct agagggcccg cggttcgaag gtaagcctat
     6841 ccctaaccct ctcctcggtc tcgattctac gcgtaccggt tagtaatgag atccctcccc
     6901 cccccntaac gttactggcc gaagccgctt ggaataaggc cggtgtgcgt ttgtctatat
     6961 gttattttcc accatattgc cgtcttttgg caatgtgagg gcccggaaac ctggccctgt
     7021 cttcttgacg agcattccta ggggtctttc ccctctcgcc aaaggaatgc aaggtctgtt
     7081 gaatgtcgtg aaggaagcag ttcctctgga agcttcttga agacaaacaa cgtctgtagc
     7141 gaccctttgc aggcagcgga accccccacc tggcgacagg tgcctctgcg gccaaaagcc
     7201 acgtgtataa gatacacctg caaaggcggc acaaccccag tgccacgttg tgagttggat
     7261 agttgtggaa agagtcaaat ggctctcctc aagcgtattc aacaaggggc tgaaggatgc
     7321 ccagaaggta ccccattgta tgggatctga tctggggcct cggtgcacat gctttacatg
     7381 tgtttagtcg aggttaaaaa aacgtctagg ccccccgaac cacggggacg tggttttcct
     7441 ttgaaaaaca cgatgataat atggccacac atatgaccga gtacaagccc acggtgcgcc
     7501 tcgccacccg cgacgacgtc cccagggccg tacgcaccct cgccgccgcg ttcgccgact
     7561 accccgccac gcgccacacc gtcgatccgg accgccacat cgagcgggtc accgagctgc
     7621 aagaactctt cctcacgcgc gtcgggctcg acatcggcaa ggtgtgggtc gcggacgacg
     7681 gcgccgcggt ggcggtctgg accacgccgg agagcgtcga agcgggggcg gtgttcgccg
     7741 agatcggccc gcgcatggcc gagttgagcg gttcccggct ggccgcgcag caacagatgg
     7801 aaggcctcct ggcgccgcac cggcccaagg agcccgcgtg gttcctggcc accgtcggcg
     7861 tctcgcccga ccaccagggc aagggtctgg gcagcgccgt cgtgctcccc ggagtggagg
     7921 cggccgagcg cgccggggtg cccgccttcc tggagacctc cgcgccccgc aacctcccct
     7981 tctacgagcg gctcggcttc accgtcaccg ccgacgtcga ggtgcccgaa ggaccgcgca
     8041 cctggtgcat gacccgcaag cccggtgcct aaatcgatag atcctaatca acctctggat
     8101 tacaaaattt gtgaaagatt gactggtatt cttaactatg ttgctccttt tacgctatgt
     8161 ggatacgctg ctttaatgcc tttgtatcat gctattgctt cccgtatggc tttcattttc
     8221 tcctccttgt ataaatcctg gttgctgtct ctttatgagg agttgtggcc cgttgtcagg
     8281 caacgtggcg tggtgtgcac tgtgtttgct gacgcaaccc ccactggttg gggcattgcc
     8341 accacctgtc agctcctttc cgggactttc gctttccccc tccctattgc cacggcggaa
     8401 ctcatcgccg cctgccttgc ccgctgctgg acaggggctc ggctgttggg cactgacaat
     8461 tccgtggtgt tgtcggggaa atcatcgtcc tttccttggc tgctcgcctg tgttgccacc
     8521 tggattctgc gcgggacgtc cttctgctac gtcccttcgg ccctcaatcc agcggacctt
     8581 ccttcccgcg gcctgctgcc ggctctgcgg cctcttccgc gtcttcgcct tcgccctcag
     8641 acgagtcgga tctccctttg ggccgcctcc ccgcctgaga tcctttaaga ccaatgactt
     8701 acaaggcagc tgtagatctt agccactttt taaaagaaaa ggggggactg gaagggctaa
     8761 ttcactccca acgaagacaa gatctgcttt ttgcttgtac tgggtctctc tggttagacc
     8821 agatctgagc ctgggagctc tctggctaac tagggaaccc actgcttaag cctcaataaa
     8881 gcttgccttg agtgcttcaa gtagtgtgtg cccgtctgtt gtgtgactct ggtaactaga
     8941 gatccctcag acccttttag tcagtgtgga aaatctctag cagtagtagt tcatgtcatc
     9001 ttattattca gtatttataa cttgcaaaga aatgaatatc agagagtgag aggcccgggt
     9061 taattaagga aagggctaga tcattcttga agacgaaagg gcctcgtgat acgcctattt
     9121 ttataggtta atgtcatgat aataatggtt tcttagacgt caggtggcac ttttcgggga
     9181 aatgtgcgcg gaacccctat ttgtttattt ttctaaatac attcaaatat gtatccgctc
     9241 atgagacaat aaccctgata aatgcttcaa taatattgaa aaaggaagag tatgagtatt
     9301 caacatttcc gtgtcgccct tattcccttt tttgcggcat tttgccttcc tgtttttgct
     9361 cacccagaaa cgctggtgaa agtaaaagat gctgaagatc agttgggtgc acgagtgggt
     9421 tacatcgaac tggatctcaa cagcggtaag atccttgaga gttttcgccc cgaagaacgt
     9481 tttccaatga tgagcacttt taaagttctg ctatgtggcg cggtattatc ccgtgttgac
     9541 gccgggcaag agcaactcgg tcgccgcata cactattctc agaatgactt ggttgagtac
     9601 tcaccagtca cagaaaagca tcttacggat ggcatgacag taagagaatt atgcagtgct
     9661 gccataacca tgagtgataa cactgcggcc aacttacttc tgacaacgat cggaggaccg
     9721 aaggagctaa ccgctttttt gcacaacatg ggggatcatg taactcgcct tgatcgttgg
     9781 gaaccggagc tgaatgaagc cataccaaac gacgagcgtg acaccacgat gcctgtagca
     9841 atggcaacaa cgttgcgcaa actattaact ggcgaactac ttactctagc ttcccggcaa
     9901 caattaatag actggatgga ggcggataaa gttgcaggac cacttctgcg ctcggccctt
     9961 ccggctggct ggtttattgc tgataaatct ggagccggtg agcgtgggtc tcgcggtatc
    10021 attgcagcac tggggccaga tggtaagccc tcccgtatcg tagttatcta cacgacgggg
    10081 agtcaggcaa ctatggatga acgaaataga cagatcgctg agataggtgc ctcactgatt
    10141 aagcattggt aactgtcaga ccaagtttac tcatatatac tttagattga tttaaaactt
    10201 catttttaat ttaaaaggat ctaggtgaag atcctttttg ataatctcat gaccaaaatc
    10261 ccttaacgtg agttttcgtt ccactgagcg tcagaccccg tagaaaagat caaaggatct
    10321 tcttgagatc ctttttttct gcgcgtaatc tgctgcttgc aaacaaaaaa accaccgcta
    10381 ccagcggtgg tttgtttgcc ggatcaagag ctaccaactc tttttccgaa ggtaactggc
    10441 ttcagcagag cgcagatacc aaatactgtt cttctagtgt agccgtagtt aggccaccac
    10501 ttcaagaact ctgtagcacc gcctacatac ctcgctctgc taatcctgtt accagtggct
    10561 gctgccagtg gcgataagtc gtgtcttacc gggttggact caagacgata gttaccggat
    10621 aaggcgcagc ggtcgggctg aacggggggt tcgtgcacac agcccagctt ggagcgaacg
    10681 acctacaccg aactgagata cctacagcgt gagctatgag aaagcgccac gcttcccgaa
    10741 gggagaaagg cggacaggta tccggtaagc ggcagggtcg gaacaggaga gcgcacgagg
    10801 gagcttccag ggggaaacgc ctggtatctt tatagtcctg tcgggtttcg ccacctctga
    10861 cttgagcgtc gatttttgtg atgctcgtca ggggggcgga gcctatggaa aaacgccagc
    10921 aacgcggcct ttttacggtt cctggccttt tgctggcctt ttgctcacat gttctttcct
    10981 gcgttatccc ctgattctgt ggataaccgt attaccgcct ttgagtgagc tgataccgct
    11041 cgccgcagcc gaacgaccga gcgcagcgag tcagtgagcg aggaagcgga agagcgccca
    11101 atacgcaaac cgcctctccc cgcgcgttgg ccgattcatt aatgcagcaa gctcatggct
    11161 gactaatttt ttttatttat gcagaggccg aggccgcctc ggcctctgag ctattccaga
    11221 agtagtgagg aggctttttt ggaggcctag gcttttgcaa aaagctcccc gtggcacgac
    11281 aggtttcccg actggaaagc gggcagtgag cgcaacgcaa ttaatgtgag ttagctcact
    11341 cattaggcac cccaggcttt acactttatg cttccggctc gtatgttgtg tggaattgtg
    11401 agcggataac aatttcacac aggaaacagc tatgacatga ttacgaattt cacaaataaa
    11461 gcattttttt cactgcattc tagttgtggt ttgtccaaac tcatcaatgt atcttatcat
    11521 gtctggatca actggataac tcaagctaac caaaatcatc ccaaacttcc caccccatac
    11581 cctattacca ctgccaatta cctgtggttt catttactct aaacctgtga ttcctctgaa
    11641 ttattttcat tttaaagaaa ttgtatttgt taaatatgta ctacaaactt agtagt
//
