>Addgene plasmid #116543 | pHAGE-PIK3CA-T1025A | depositor partial sequence | sequence record 219417 | insert
ATGCCTCCACGACCATCATCAGGTGAACTGTGGGGCATCCACTTGATGCCCCCAAGAATCCTAGTAGAAT
GTTTACTACCAAATGGAATGATAGTGACTTTAGAATGCCTCCGTGAGGCTACATTAATAACCATAAAGCA
TGAACTATTTAAAGAAGCAAGAAAATACCCCCTCCATCAACTTCTTCAAGATGAATCTTCTTACATTTTC
GTAAGTGTTACTCAAGAAGCAGAAAGGGAAGAATTTTTTGATGAAACAAGACGACTTTGTGACCTTCGGC
TTTTTCAACCCTTTTTAAAAGTAATTGAACCAGTAGGCAACCGTGAAGAAAAGATCCTCAATCGAGAAAT
TGGTTTTGCTATCGGCATGCCAGTGTGTGAATTTGATATGGTTAAAGATCCAGAAGTACAGGACTTCCGA
AGAAATATTCTGAACGTTTGTAAAGAAGCTGTGGATCTTAGGGACCTCAATTCACCTCATAGTAGAGCAA
TGTATGTCTATCCTCCAAATGTAGAATCTTCACCAGAATTGCCAAAGCACATATATAATAAATTAGATAA
AGGGCAAATAATAGTGGTGATCTGGGTAATAGTTTCTCCAAATAATGACAAGCAGAAGTATACTCTGAAA
ATCAACCATGACTGTGTACCAGAACAAGTAATTGCTGAAGCAATCAGGAAAAAAACTCGAAGTATGTTGC
TATCCTCTGAACAACTAAAACTCTGTGTTTTAGAATATCAGGGCAAGTATATTTTAAAAGTGTGTGGATG
TGATGAATACTTCCTAGAAAAATATCCTCTGAGTCAGTATAAGTATATAAGAAGCTGTATAATGCTTGGG
AGGATGCCCAATTTGATGTTGATGGCTAAAGAAAGCCTTTATTCTCAACTGCCAATGGACTGTTTTACAA
TGCCATCTTATTCCAGACGCATTTCCACAGCTACACCATATATGAATGGAGAAACATCTACAAAATCCCT
TTGGGTTATAAATAGTGCACTCAGAATAAAAATTCTTTGTGCAACCTACGTGAATGTAAATATTCGAGAC
ATTGATAAGATCTATGTTCGAACAGGTATCTACCATGGAGGAGAACCCTTATGTGACAATGTGAACACTC
AAAGAGTACCTTGTTCCAATCCCAGGTGGAATGAATGGCTGAATTATGATATATACATTCCTGATCTTCC
TCGTGCTGCTCGACTTTGCCTTTCCATTTGCTCTGTTAAAGGCCGAAAGGGTGCTAAAGAGGAACACTGT
CCATTGGCATGGGGAAATATAAACTTGTTTGATTACACAGACACTCTAGTATCTGGAAAAATGGCTTTGA
ATCTTTGGCCAGTACCTCATGGATTAGAAGATTTGCTGAACCCTATTGGTGTTACTGGATCAAATCCAAA
TAAAGAAACTCCATGCTTAGAGTTGGAGTTTGACTGGTTCAGCAGTGTGGTAAAGTTCCCAGATATGTCA
GTGATTGAAGAGCATGCCAATTGGTCTGTATCCCGAGAAGCAGGATTTAGCTATTCCCACGCAGGACTGA
GTAACAGACTAGCTAGAGACAATGAATTAAGGGAAAATGACAAAGAACAGCTCAAAGCAATTTCTACACG
AGATCCTCTCTCTGAAATCACTGAGCAGGAGAAAGATTTTCTATGGAGTCACAGACACTATTGTGTAACT
ATCCCCGAAATTCTACCCAAATTGCTTCTGTCTGTTAAATGGAATTCTAGAGATGAAGTAGCCCAGATGT
ATTGCTTGGTAAAAGATTGGCCTCCAATCAAACCTGAACAGGCTATGGAACTTCTGGACTGTAATTACCC
AGATCCTATGGTTCGAGGTTTTGCTGTTCGGTGCTTGGAAAAATATTTAACAGATGACAAACTTTCTCAG
TATTTAATTCAGCTAGTACAGGTCCTAAAATATGAACAATATTTGGATAACTTGCTTGTGAGATTTTTAC
TGAAGAAAGCATTGACTAATCAAAGGATTGGGCACTTTTTCTTTTGGCATTTAAAATCTGAGATGCACAA
TAAAACAGTTAGCCAGAGGTTTGGCCTGCTTTTGGAGTCCTATTGTCGTGCATGTGGGATGTATTTGAAG
CACCTGAATAGGCAAGTCGAGGCAATGGAAAAGCTCATTAACTTAACTGACATTCTCAAACAGGAGAAGA
AGGATGAAACACAAAAGGTACAGATGAAGTTTTTAGTTGAGCAAATGAGGCGACCAGATTTCATGGATGC
TCTACAGGGCTTTCTGTCTCCTCTAAACCCTGCTCATCAACTAGGAAACCTCAGGCTTGAAGAGTGTCGA
ATTATGTCCTCTGCAAAAAGGCCACTGTGGTTGAATTGGGAGAACCCAGACATCATGTCAGAGTTACTGT
TTCAGAACAATGAGATCATCTTTAAAAATGGGGATGATTTACGGCAAGATATGCTAACACTTCAAATTAT
TCGTATTATGGAAAATATCTGGCAAAATCAAGGTCTTGATCTTCGAATGTTACCTTATGGTTGTCTGTCA
ATCGGTGACTGTGTGGGACTTATTGAGGTGGTGCGAAATTCTCACACTATTATGCAAATTCAGTGCAAAG
GCGGCTTGAAAGGTGCACTGCAGTTCAACAGCCACACACTACATCAGTGGCTCAAAGACAAGAACAAAGG
AGAAATATATGATGCAGCCATTGACCTGTTTACACGTTCATGTGCTGGATACTGTGTAGCTACCTTCATT
TTGGGAATTGGAGATCGTCACAATAGTAACATCATGGTGAAAGACGATGGACAACTGTTTCATATAGATT
TTGGACACTTTTTGGATCACAAGAAGAAAAAATTTGGTTATAAACGAGAACGTGTGCCATTTGTTTTGAC
ACAGGATTTCTTAATAGTGATTAGTAAAGGAGCCCAAGAATGCACAAAGACAAGAGAATTTGAGAGGTTT
CAGGAGATGTGTTACAAGGCTTATCTAGCTATTCGACAGCATGCCAATCTCTTCATAAATCTTTTCTCAA
TGATGCTTGGCTCTGGAATGCCAGAACTACAATCTTTTGATGACATTGCATACATTCGAAAGGCCCTAGC
CTTAGATAAAACTGAGCAAGAGGCTTTGGAGTATTTCATGAAACAAATGAATGATGCACATCATGGTGGC
TGGACAACAAAAATGGATTGGATCTTCCACACAATTAAACAGCATGCATTGAACTGA
